Addgene plasmid #191515: pB7N_LT51-Mt-tk_v8_AGKS
Purpose: Expression of mitochondrial v8 ZF-DdCBE in mammalian cells (N-terminal DddAC, Left)
Depositing lab: David Liu. Depositing organization: Broad Institute. Publication: Compact zinc finger base editors that edit mitochondrial or nuclear DNA in vitro and in vivo. Willis JCW, Silva-Pinheiro P, Widdup L, Minczuk M, Liu DR. Nat Commun. 2022 Nov 23;13(1):7204. doi: 10.1038/s41467-022-34784-7. PubMed 36418298.
Backbone
  Vector backbone: pB7N
  Total vector size (bp): 6042
  Vector type: Mammalian Expression
Growth in bacteria
  Bacterial resistance: Ampicillin, 100 μg/mL
  Growth temperature: 37°C
  Growth strain: DH5alpha
  Copy number: High Copy
Gene/Insert
  Gene/Insert name: v8 ZF-DdCBE LT51-Mt-tk AGKS
  Promoter: CMV
  Cloning method: Gibson Cloning
  Sequencing primers: 5′ atggtgatgcggttttggcagtacatcaat; 3′ tgaataatcaaacaaaaattatccaggacc
Terms and licenses: Academic/Nonprofit Terms; Industry Terms: Not Available to Industry
How to cite: pB7N_LT51-Mt-tk_v8_AGKS was a gift from David Liu (Addgene plasmid # 191515 ; http://n2t.net/addgene:191515 ; RRID:Addgene_191515)
