[The description below was written by a language model from this plasmid's Addgene catalogue record and pLannotate feature annotations shown in this document.]
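Description:
pB7N_LT51-Mt-tk_v8_AGKS is a roughly 6 kb mammalian expression plasmid on the pB7N backbone that encodes one half, designated the "Left" arm, of a mitochondrially targeted zinc finger DddA-derived cytosine base editor (v8 ZF-DdCBE architecture). It is maintained in E. coli through a high-copy ColE1/pUC-type origin and an ampicillin resistance gene with its own bla promoter. An f1 phage origin and remnants of a lac promoter/operator region are also present. A separate cassette places a blasticidin S deaminase gene under the SV40 early promoter and the bacterial EM7 promoter, followed by an SV40 polyadenylation signal, which could allow blasticidin selection in mammalian cells. The short bleomycin-resistance fragments annotated just after it appear to be backbone leftovers rather than a functional marker.

The editor open reading frame is driven by the CMV enhancer and immediate-early promoter, with a T7 promoter just upstream of the coding region. Annotated parts of the fusion begin with an N-terminal fragment of human ATP5F1B, consistent with a mitochondrial targeting sequence. This is followed by a FLAG epitope and a fragment of the minute virus of mice NS2 protein, which interacts with the XPO1 exportin and so probably serves as a nuclear export signal. Further downstream are a zinc finger region (detected only as a partial match to a human zinc finger protein) and a uracil glycosylase inhibitor (UGI), which protects the deaminated base from excision repair. According to the record, the split DddA C-terminal half sits N-terminal to the zinc finger array, although the automated annotation does not label the DddA portion. "AGKS" is not explained in the record. A split-deaminase editor of this kind is normally co-expressed with a complementary partner arm to edit a mitochondrial DNA target.
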