Features (pLannotate 1.2.2; 25 found; start..end, strand, type, name):
     28..80      -  misc_feature   bom (fragment): basis of mobility region from pBR322
    235..614     +  enhancer       CMV enhancer: human cytomegalovirus immediate early enhancer
    615..818     +  promoter       CMV promoter: human cytomegalovirus (CMV) immediate early promoter
    814..847     +  LTR            5' LTR (truncated) (fragment): truncated 5' long terminal repeat (LTR) from HIV-1
    863..881     +  promoter       T7 promoter: promoter for bacteriophage T7 RNA polymerase
    904..1050    +  CDS            ATP5F1B (fragment): ATPB_HUMAN - Also known as ATP5B Experimental evidence at protein level: Swiss-Prot protein existence level 1. Mitochondrial membrane ATP synthase (F(1)F(0) ATP synthase or Complex V) produces ATP from ADP in the presence of a proton gradient across the membrane which is generated by electron transport complexes of the respiratory chain. F-type ATPases consist of two structural domains, F(1) - containing the extramembraneous catalytic core, and F(0) - containing the membrane proton channel, linked together by a central stalk and a peripheral stalk. During catalysis, ATP synthesis in the cataly
   1051..1074    +  CDS            FLAG: FLAG® epitope tag, followed by an enterokinase cleavage site
   1075..1149    +  CDS            NS2 (fragment): NS2_MUMIP - Experimental evidence at protein level: Swiss-Prot protein existence level 1. Plays an essential role in viral protein synthesis. Plays also a role in active nuclear export of mature particles before host cell lysis, by interacting with host XPO1. From Murine minute virus (strain MVM prototype) (MVM) (Murine minute virus (strain MVM(p))).
   1312..1404    +  CDS            ZSCAN23 (fragment): ZSC23_HUMAN - Also known as ZNF390, ZNF453. Experimental evidence at protein level: Swiss-Prot protein existence level 1. May be involved in transcriptional regulation. From Homo sapiens (Human).
   1771..2019    +  CDS            UGI: UNGI_BPPB2 - Experimental evidence at protein level: Swiss-Prot protein existence level 1. This protein binds specifically and reversibly to the host uracil-DNA glycosylase, preventing removal of uracil residues from PBS2 DNA by the host uracil-excision repair system. From Bacillus phage PBS2 (Bacteriophage PBS2).
   2231..2252    +  promoter       SV40 promoter (fragment): SV40 enhancer and early promoter
   2273..2701    +  rep_origin     f1 ori (sequence partly withheld): f1 bacteriophage origin of replication; arrow indicates direction of (+) strand synthesis
   2715..3044    +  promoter       SV40 promoter: SV40 enhancer and early promoter
   3092..3139    +  promoter       EM7 promoter: synthetic bacterial promoter&nbsp
   3158..3556    +  CDS            BSD: blasticidin S deaminase; Aspergillus terreus BSD; confers resistance to blasticidin
   3557..3584    +  CDS            BleoR (fragment): antibiotic-binding protein; Sh ble from Streptoalloteichus hindustanus; confers resistance to bleomycin, phleomycin, and Zeocin™
   3594..3719    +  CDS            ble (fragment): BLE_KLEPN - Experimental evidence at protein level: Swiss-Prot protein existence level 1. Binding protein with a strong affinity to the bleomycin family of antibiotics. Binds to CL990; an antimitotic-antibiotic compound. From Klebsiella pneumoniae.
   3714..3835    +  polyA_signal   SV40 poly(A) signal: SV40 polyadenylation signal
   3908..3924    -  protein_bind   lac operator: The lac repressor binds to the lac operator to inhibit transcription in E. coli. This inhibition can be relieved by adding lactose or isopropyl-β-D-thiogalactopyranoside (IPTG). lac repressor encoded by lacI
   3932..3962    -  promoter       lac promoter: promoter for the E. coli lac operon
   3977..3998    -  protein_bind   CAP binding site: CAP binding activates transcription in the presence of cAMP. E. coli catabolite activator protein
   4011..4103    -  CDS            lacI (fragment): lac repressor; lacI; The lac repressor binds to the lac operator to inhibit transcription in E. coli. This inhibition can be relieved by adding lactose or isopropyl-β-D-thiogalactopyranoside (IPTG).
   4286..4874    -  rep_origin     ori: high-copy-number ColE1/pMB1/pBR322/pUC origin of replication
   5045..5905    -  CDS            AmpR: β-lactamase; bla; confers resistance to ampicillin, carbenicillin, and related antibiotics
   5906..6010    -  promoter       AmpR promoter: bla
>Addgene plasmid #191515 | pB7N_LT51-Mt-tk_v8_AGKS | addgene full sequence | sequence record 375371 | Addgene NGS Result
GACGGATCGGGAGATCTCCCGATCCCCTATGGTGCACTCTCAGTACAATCTGCTCTGATGCCGCATAGTT
AAGCCAGTATCTGCTCCCTGCTTGTGTGTTGGAGGTCGCTGAGTAGTGCGCGAGCAAAATTTAAGCTACA
ACAAGGCAAGGCTTGACCGACAATTGCATGAAGAATCTGCTTAGGGTTAGGCGTTTTGCGCTGCTTCGCG
ATGTACGGGCCAGATATACGCGTTGACATTGATTATTGACTAGTTATTAATAGTAATCAATTACGGGGTC
ATTAGTTCATAGCCCATATATGGAGTTCCGCGTTACATAACTTACGGTAAATGGCCCGCCTGGCTGACCG
CCCAACGACCCCCGCCCATTGACGTCAATAATGACGTATGTTCCCATAGTAACGCCAATAGGGACTTTCC
ATTGACGTCAATGGGTGGAGTATTTACGGTAAACTGCCCACTTGGCAGTACATCAAGTGTATCATATGCC
AAGTACGCCCCCTATTGACGTCAATGACGGTAAATGGCCCGCCTGGCATTATGCCCAGTATATGACCTTA
TGGGACTTTCCTACTTGGCAGTACATCTACGTATTAGTCATCGCTATTACCATGGTGATGCGGTTTTGGC
AGTACATCAATGGGCGTGGATAGCGGTTTGACTCACGGGGATTTCCAAGTCTCCACCCCATTGACGTCAA
TGGGAGTTTGTTTTGGCACCAAAATCAACGGGACTTTCCAAAATGTCGTAACAACTCCGCCCCATTGACG
CAAATGGGCGGTAGGCGTGTACGGTGGGAGGTCTATATAAGCAGAGCTCTCTGGCTAACTAGAGAACCCA
CTGCTTACTGGCTTATCGAAATTAATACGACTCACTATAGGGAGACCCAAGCTGGCTAGCACCATGTTGG
GGTTTGTGGGTCGGGTGGCCGCTGCTCCGGCCTCCGGGGCCTTGCGGAGACTCACCCCTTCAGCGTCGCT
GCCCCCAGCTCAGCTCTTACTGCGGGCCGCTCCGACGGCGGTCCATCCTGTCAGGGACTATGCGGCGCAA
GATTACAAGGACGACGATGACAAGGTGGATGAAATGACCAAAAAGTTCGGCACGCTCACCATTCACGACA
CCGAAAAGGGATCACTTCAGAAAAAGCTGGAGGAACTGGAGTTGGACGCCGCTTCTGGCGGCTCAGCCAT
TCCAGTGAAGCGCGGCGCTACCGGTGAAACCAAAGTGTTTATCGGTAACAGCAACAGCCCGAAGAGCCCG
ACCAAAGGCGGTTGCGGATCCGGCGGAGGAGGTTCTGGCGGTTCTGGAGGAAGTATGGCTGAGAGGCCCT
ATGCTTGCCCTGAGTGCGGTAAAAGCTTTTCTCAACTCGCTCATCTGCGAGCACACATCCGCACCCACAC
CGGCGAGAAGCCTTACGCATGTCCAGAGTGTGGGAAGTCATTCTCTACAAGCGGCTCTCTCGTTAGACAT
ATTCGCACCCATACAGGAGAAAAGCCCTATGCCTGCCCTGAGTGCGGAAAGTCCTTTAGCCAGAGAGCTA
ATCTCAGGGCCCACATAAGGACACATACTGGGGAGAAACCTTACGCGTGTCCGGAATGTGGCAAGAGTTT
TTCCACTTCTGGAAGCTTGGTGAGGCATATCAGAACCCACACTGGCGAAAAGCCGTACGCTTGCCCAGAA
TGCGGTAAGTCCTTCTCTCAAGCCTCTAACTTGATTAGCCATACCAAGATACACCTGCGGAGCGGAGGAT
CCGGAGGATCTGGAGGCAGCACTAATCTGAGCGACATCATTGAGAAGGAGACTGGGAAACAGCTGGTCAT
TCAGGAGTCCATCCTGATGCTGCCTGAGGAGGTGGAGGAAGTGATCGGCAACAAGCCAGAGTCTGACATC
CTGGTGCACACCGCCTACGACGAGTCCACAGATGAGAATGTGATGCTGCTGACCTCTGACGCCCCCGAGT
ATAAGCCTTGGGCCCTGGTCATCCAGGATTCTAACGGCGAGAATAAGATCAAGATGCTGTGATAAACCAC
GATCGTTATGCTGATCATACCCTAATGATCCCAGCAAGATAATGTCCTGTCTTCTAAGATGTGCATCAAG
CCTGGTACATACTGAAAACCCTATAAGGTCCTGGATAATTTTTGTTTGATTATTCATTGAAGAAACATTT
ATTTTCCAATTGTGTGAAGTTTTTGACTGTTAATAAAAGAATCTGTCAACCATCAAACTTCTGAGGCGGA
AAGAACCAGCTGGGGCTCTAGGGGGTATCCCC
[124 nt withheld, positions 2273-2396]
C
[91 nt withheld, positions 2398-2488]
A
[49 nt withheld, positions 2490-2538]
CCTTTGACGTTGGAGTCCACGTTCTTT
[37 nt withheld, positions 2566-2602]
ACCCTATCTCGGTCTATTCTTTTGATTTATAAGGGATTTTGCCGATTTCGGCCTATTGGTTAAAAAATGA
GCTGATTTAACAAAAATTTAACGCGAATTAATTCTGTGGAATGTGTGTCAGTTAGGGTGTGGAAAGTCCC
CAGGCTCCCCAGCAGGCAGAAGTATGCAAAGCATGCATCTCAATTAGTCAGCAACCAGGTGTGGAAAGTC
CCCAGGCTCCCCAGCAGGCAGAAGTATGCAAAGCATGCATCTCAATTAGTCAGCAACCATAGTCCCGCCC
CTAACTCCGCCCATCCCGCCCCTAACTCCGCCCAGTTCCGCCCATTCTCCGCCCCATGGCTGACTAATTT
TTTTTATTTATGCAGAGGCCGAGGCCGCCTCTGCCTCTGAGCTATTCCAGAAGTAGTGAGGAGGCTTTTT
TGGAGGCCTAGGCTTTTGCAAAAAGCTCCCGGGAGCTTGTATATCCATTTTCGGATCTGATCAGCACGTG
TTGACAATTAATCATCGGCATAGTATATCGGCATAGTATAATACGACAAGGTGAGGAACTAAACCATGGC
CAAGCCTTTGTCTCAAGAAGAATCCACCCTCATTGAAAGAGCAACGGCTACAATCAACAGCATCCCCATC
TCTGAAGACTACAGCGTCGCCAGCGCAGCTCTCTCTAGCGACGGCCGCATCTTCACTGGTGTCAATGTAT
ATCATTTTACTGGGGGACCTTGTGCAGAACTCGTGGTGCTGGGCACTGCTGCTGCTGCGGCAGCTGGCAA
CCTGACTTGTATCGTCGCGATCGGAAATGAGAACAGGGGCATCTTGAGCCCCTGCGGACGGTGCCGACAG
GTGCTTCTCGATCTGCATCCTGGGATCAAAGCCATAGTGAAGGACAGTGATGGACAGCCGACGGCAGTTG
GGATTCGTGAATTGCTGCCCTCTGGTTATGTGTGGGAGGGCTAAGCACTTCGTGGCCGAGGAGCAGGACT
GACACGTGCTACGAGATTTCGATTCCACCGCCGCCTTCTATGAAAGGTTGGGCTTCGGAATCGTTTTCCG
GGACGCCGGCTGGATGATCCTCCAGCGCGGGGATCTCATGCTGGAGTTCTTCGCCCACCCCAACTTGTTT
ATTGCAGCTTATAATGGTTACAAATAAAGCAATAGCATCACAAATTTCACAAATAAAGCATTTTTTTCAC
TGCATTCTAGTTGTGGTTTGTCCAAACTCATCAATGTATCTTATCATGTCTGTATACCGTCGACCTCTAG
CTAGAGCTTGGCGTAATCATGGTCATAGCTGTTTCCTGTGTGAAATTGTTATCCGCTCACAATTCCACAC
AACATACGAGCCGGAAGCATAAAGTGTAAAGCCTGGGGTGCCTAATGAGTGAGCTAACTCACATTAATTG
CGTTGCGCTCACTGCCCGCTTTCCAGTCGGGAAACCTGTCGTGCCAGCTGCATTAATGAATCGGCCAACG
CGCGGGGAGAGGCGGTTTGCGTATTGGGCGCTCTTCCGCTTCCTCGCTCACTGACTCGCTGCGCTCGGTC
GTTCGGCTGCGGCGAGCGGTATCAGCTCACTCAAAGGCGGTAATACGGTTATCCACAGAATCAGGGGATA
ACGCAGGAAAGAACATGTGAGCAAAAGGCCAGCAAAAGGCCAGGAACCGTAAAAAGGCCGCGTTGCTGGC
GTTTTTCCATAGGCTCCGCCCCCCTGACGAGCATCACAAAAATCGACGCTCAAGTCAGAGGTGGCGAAAC
CCGACAGGACTATAAAGATACCAGGCGTTTCCCCCTGGAAGCTCCCTCGTGCGCTCTCCTGTTCCGACCC
TGCCGCTTACCGGATACCTGTCCGCCTTTCTCCCTTCGGGAAGCGTGGCGCTTTCTCATAGCTCACGCTG
TAGGTATCTCAGTTCGGTGTAGGTCGTTCGCTCCAAGCTGGGCTGTGTGCACGAACCCCCCGTTCAGCCC
GACCGCTGCGCCTTATCCGGTAACTATCGTCTTGAGTCCAACCCGGTAAGACACGACTTATCGCCACTGG
CAGCAGCCACTGGTAACAGGATTAGCAGAGCGAGGTATGTAGGCGGTGCTACAGAGTTCTTGAAGTGGTG
GCCTAACTACGGCTACACTAGAAGAACAGTATTTGGTATCTGCGCTCTGCTGAAGCCAGTTACCTTCGGA
AAAAGAGTTGGTAGCTCTTGATCCGGCAAACAAACCACCGCTGGTAGCGGTGGTTTTTTTGTTTGCAAGC
AGCAGATTACGCGCAGAAAAAAAGGATCTCAAGAAGATCCTTTGATCTTTTCTACGGGGTCTGACGCTCA
GTGGAACGAAAACTCACGTTAAGGGATTTTGGTCATGAGATTATCAAAAAGGATCTTCACCTAGATCCTT
TTAAATTAAAAATGAAGTTTTAAATCAATCTAAAGTATATATGAGTAAACTTGGTCTGACAGTTACCAAT
GCTTAATCAGTGAGGCACCTATCTCAGCGATCTGTCTATTTCGTTCATCCATAGTTGCCTGACTCCCCGT
CGTGTAGATAACTACGATACGGGAGGGCTTACCATCTGGCCCCAGTGCTGCAATGATACCGCGAGACCCA
CGCTCACCGGCTCCAGATTTATCAGCAATAAACCAGCCAGCCGGAAGGGCCGAGCGCAGAAGTGGTCCTG
CAACTTTATCCGCCTCCATCCAGTCTATTAATTGTTGCCGGGAAGCTAGAGTAAGTAGTTCGCCAGTTAA
TAGTTTGCGCAACGTTGTTGCCATTGCTACAGGCATCGTGGTGTCACGCTCGTCGTTTGGTATGGCTTCA
TTCAGCTCCGGTTCCCAACGATCAAGGCGAGTTACATGATCCCCCATGTTGTGCAAAAAAGCGGTTAGCT
CCTTCGGTCCTCCGATCGTTGTCAGAAGTAAGTTGGCCGCAGTGTTATCACTCATGGTTATGGCAGCACT
GCATAATTCTCTTACTGTCATGCCATCCGTAAGATGCTTTTCTGTGACTGGTGAGTACTCAACCAAGTCA
TTCTGAGAATAGTGTATGCGGCGACCGAGTTGCTCTTGCCCGGCGTCAATACGGGATAATACCGCGCCAC
ATAGCAGAACTTTAAAAGTGCTCATCATTGGAAAACGTTCTTCGGGGCGAAAACTCTCAAGGATCTTACC
GCTGTTGAGATCCAGTTCGATGTAACCCACTCGTGCACCCAACTGATCTTCAGCATCTTTTACTTTCACC
AGCGTTTCTGGGTGAGCAAAAACAGGAAGGCAAAATGCCGCAAAAAAGGGAATAAGGGCGACACGGAAAT
GTTGAATACTCATACTCTTCCTTTTTCAATATTATTGAAGCATTTATCAGGGTTATTGTCTCATGAGCGG
ATACATATTTGAATGTATTTAGAAAAATAAACAAATAGGGGTTCCGCGCACATTTCCCCGAAAAGTGCCA
CCTGACGTC
